>Addgene plasmid #82470 | pcDNA4/TO-myc-mCE | addgene full sequence | sequence record 163074 | Addgene NGS Result
GACGGATCGGGAGATCTCCCGATCCCCTATGGTGCACTCTCAGTACAATCTGCTCTGATGCCGCATAGTT
AAGCCAGTATCTGCTCCCTGCTTGTGTGTTGGAGGTCGCTGAGTAGTGCGCGAGCAAAATTTAAGCTACA
ACAAGGCAAGGCTTGACCGACAATTGCATGAAGAATCTGCTTAGGGTTAGGCGTTTTGCGCTGCTTCGCG
ATGTACGGGCCAGATATACGCGTTGACATTGATTATTGACTAGTTATTAATAGTAATCAATTACGGGGTC
ATTAGTTCATAGCCCATATATGGAGTTCCGCGTTACATAACTTACGGTAAATGGCCCGCCTGGCTGACCG
CCCAACGACCCCCGCCCATTGACGTCAATAATGACGTATGTTCCCATAGTAACGCCAATAGGGACTTTCC
ATTGACGTCAATGGGTGGAGTATTTACGGTAAACTGCCCACTTGGCAGTACATCAAGTGTATCATATGCC
AAGTACGCCCCCTATTGACGTCAATGACGGTAAATGGCCCGCCTGGCATTATGCCCAGTACATGACCTTA
TGGGACTTTCCTACTTGGCAGTACATCTACGTATTAGTCATCGCTATTACCATGGTGATGCGGTTTTGGC
AGTACATCAATGGGCGTGGATAGCGGTTTGACTCACGGGGATTTCCAAGTCTCCACCCCATTGACGTCAA
TGGGAGTTTGTTTTGGCACCAAAATCAACGGGACTTTCCAAAATGTCGTAACAACTCCGCCCCATTGACG
CAAATGGGCGGTAGGCGTGTACGGTGGGAGGTCTATATAAGCAGAGCTCTCCCTATCAGTGATAGAGATC
TCCCTATCAGTGATAGAGATCGTCGACGAGCTCGTTTAGTGAACCGTCAGATCGCCTGGAGACGCCATCC
ACGCTGTTTTGACCTCCATAGAAGACACCGGGACCGATCCAGCCTCCGGACTCTAGCGTTTAAACTTAAG
CTTGGTACCACCATGGCATCAATGCAGAAGCTGATCTCAGAGGAGGACCTGCTTATGGCCATGGAGGCCG
CTTACAACAAGATCCCGCCGCGGTGGCTGAACTGTCCGCGGCGCGGTCAGCCGGTGGCAGGAAGATTCTT
ACCTCTGAAGACGATGCTGGGGCCAAGATATGATAGTCAAGTTGCTGAAGAAAACCGGTTCCATCCCAGT
ATGCTCTCAAATTATCTAAAGAGCCTGAAGGTTAAAATGAGCTTGTTGGTGGATCTGACAAATACTTCAA
GGTTCTATGACAGAAATGACATAGAAAAAGAAGGAATCAAGTATATCAAACTTCAGTGTAAAGGACATGG
CGAATGCCCCACCACTGAGAATACTGAGACATTCATTCGCCTGTGTGAGAGGTTTAATGAAAGAAGCCCA
CCTGAACTTATAGGTGTTCACTGCACCCATGGCTTCAACCGCACTGGTTTCCTTATATGTGCCTTTTTGG
TGGAAAAAATGGATTGGAGTATTGAAGCAGCAGTTGCTACATTTGCCCAAGCCAGACCACCAGGAATCTA
CAAGGGTGATTATTTGAAGGAACTTTTTCGTCGCTATGGAGATATAGAAGAAGCACCACCACCACCTGTA
TTGCCAGATTGGTGTTTTGAAGATGAGGATGAAGAAGATGAGGATGAAGATGGAAAAAAGGACTCAGAAC
CAGGGTCAAGTGCATCCTTTAGTAAAAGGAGAAAAGAGCGGTTAAAACTGGGAGCTATTTTCTTGGAAGG
CATAACTGTTAAAGGTGTAACTCAAGTAACAACTCAACCCAAGTTAGGAGAGGTGCAGCAGAAATGTCAT
CAGTTCTGTGGCTGGGAAGGGTCTGGGTTCCCTGGAGCACAGCCTGTCTCCATGGACAAGCAAAATATTA
GACTTTTAGAGCAGAAGCCTTATAAAGTAAGCTGGAAAGCAGACGGCACTCGTTACATGATGTTGATTGA
TGGCACAAATGAAGTTTTTATGATTGACAGAGATAATTCCGTTTTTCATGTTTCAAATCTGGAATTTCCA
TTTCGTAAAGATCTTCGCATGCATTTATCAAATACTCTTTTGGATGGGGAAATGATCATTGACAAAGTAA
ATGGACAGGCCGTCCCAAGATATTTGATCTATGACATAATTAAGTTCAATGCACAACCAGTTGGAGACTG
TGATTTTAATATTCGTCTACAGTGTATTGAACGTGAAATTATAAGTCCACGACATGAAAAAATGAAGACT
GGACTCATTGACAAAACACAGGAACCATTTAGTGTCAGACCTAAACAATTTTTTGACATCAATATTTCAA
GAAAGCTTCTGGAAGGAAATTTTGCCAAAGAAGTCAGCCATGAAATGGATGGACTTATTTTTCAGCCTAT
TGGAAAATACAAGCCTGGTCGATGTGATGACATTTTGAAATGGAAACCTCCCAGTCTAAACTCTGTGGAT
TTTCGACTTAAGATAACAAGAATGGGAGGAGAAGGGTTGCTTCCACAGAATGTTGGCCTTCTCTATGTTG
GAGGTTATGAAAGACCCTTTGCACAAATCAAGGTGACAAAAGAACTAAAACAGTATGACAACAAAATTAT
AGAATGCAAATTTGAGAACAATAGCTGGGTCTTCATGAGACAGAGGATAGACAAAAGTTTCCCAAATGCC
TACAACACAGCCATGGCTGTGTGCAATAGCATCTCGAACCCTGTCACCAAGGAGATGCTGTTTGAATTCA
TTGACAGATGTGCAGCAGCCGCCCAGGGACAGAAGCGGAAGTATCCCCTGGACCCTGACACGGAGCTCAT
GCCGCCCCCACCGCCCAAAAGACTGCATCGGCCAACCTGAGGGCCCGTTTAAACCCGCTGATCAGCCTCG
ACTGTGCCTTCTAGTTGCCAGCCATCTGTTGTTTGCCCCTCCCCCGTGCCTTCCTTGACCCTGGAAGGTG
CCACTCCCACTGTCCTTTCCTAATAAAATGAGGAAATTGCATCGCATTGTCTGAGTAGGTGTCATTCTAT
TCTGGGGGGTGGGGTGGGGCAGGACAGCAAGGGGGAGGATTGGGAAGACAATAGCAGGCATGCTGGGGAT
GCGGTGGGCTCTATGGCTTCTGAGGCGGAAAGAACCAGCTGGGGCTCTAGGGGGTATCCCC
[124 nt withheld, positions 3142-3265]
C
[91 nt withheld, positions 3267-3357]
A
[49 nt withheld, positions 3359-3407]
CCTTTGACGTTGGAGTCCACGTTCTTT
[37 nt withheld, positions 3435-3471]
ACCCTATCTCGGTCTATTCTTTTGATTTATAAGGGATTTTGCCGATTTCGGCCTATTGGTTAAAAAATGA
GCTGATTTAACAAAAATTTAACGCGAATTAATTCTGTGGAATGTGTGTCAGTTAGGGTGTGGAAAGTCCC
CAGGCTCCCCAGCAGGCAGAAGTATGCAAAGCATGCATCTCAATTAGTCAGCAACCAGGTGTGGAAAGTC
CCCAGGCTCCCCAGCAGGCAGAAGTATGCAAAGCATGCATCTCAATTAGTCAGCAACCATAGTCCCGCCC
CTAACTCCGCCCATCCCGCCCCTAACTCCGCCCAGTTCCGCCCATTCTCCGCCCCATGGCTGACTAATTT
TTTTTATTTATGCAGAGGCCGAGGCCGCCTCTGCCTCTGAGCTATTCCAGAAGTAGTGAGGAGGCTTTTT
TGGAGGCCTAGGCTTTTGCAAAAAGCTCCCGGGAGCTTGTATATCCATTTTCGGATCTGATCAGCACGTG
TTGACAATTAATCATCGGCATAGTATATCGGCATAGTATAATACGACAAGGTGAGGAACTAAACCATGGC
CAAGTTGACCAGTGCCGTTCCGGTGCTCACCGCGCGCGACGTCGCCGGAGCGGTCGAGTTCTGGACCGAC
CGGCTCGGGTTCTCCCGGGACTTCGTGGAGGACGACTTCGCCGGTGTGGTCCGGGACGACGTGACCCTGT
TCATCAGCGCGGTCCAGGACCAGGTGGTGCCGGACAACACCCTGGCCTGGGTGTGGGTGCGCGGCCTGGA
CGAGCTGTACGCCGAGTGGTCGGAGGTCGTGTCCACGAACTTCCGGGACGCCTCCGGGCCGGCCATGACC
GAGATCGGCGAGCAGCCGTGGGGGCGGGAGTTCGCCCTGCGCGACCCGGCCGGCAACTGCGTGCACTTCG
TGGCCGAGGAGCAGGACTGACACGTGCTACGAGATTTCGATTCCACCGCCGCCTTCTATGAAAGGTTGGG
CTTCGGAATCGTTTTCCGGGACGCCGGCTGGATGATCCTCCAGCGCGGGGATCTCATGCTGGAGTTCTTC
GCCCACCCCAACTTGTTTATTGCAGCTTATAATGGTTACAAATAAAGCAATAGCATCACAAATTTCACAA
ATAAAGCATTTTTTTCACTGCATTCTAGTTGTGGTTTGTCCAAACTCATCAATGTATCTTATCATGTCTG
TATACCGTCGACCTCTAGCTAGAGCTTGGCGTAATCATGGTCATAGCTGTTTCCTGTGTGAAATTGTTAT
CCGCTCACAATTCCACACAACATACGAGCCGGAAGCATAAAGTGTAAAGCCTGGGGTGCCTAATGAGTGA
GCTAACTCACATTAATTGCGTTGCGCTCACTGCCCGCTTTCCAGTCGGGAAACCTGTCGTGCCAGCTGCA
TTAATGAATCGGCCAACGCGCGGGGAGAGGCGGTTTGCGTATTGGGCGCTCTTCCGCTTCCTCGCTCACT
GACTCGCTGCGCTCGGTCGTTCGGCTGCGGCGAGCGGTATCAGCTCACTCAAAGGCGGTAATACGGTTAT
CCACAGAATCAGGGGATAACGCAGGAAAGAACATGTGAGCAAAAGGCCAGCAAAAGGCCAGGAACCGTAA
AAAGGCCGCGTTGCTGGCGTTTTTCCATAGGCTCCGCCCCCCTGACGAGCATCACAAAAATCGACGCTCA
AGTCAGAGGTGGCGAAACCCGACAGGACTATAAAGATACCAGGCGTTTCCCCCTGGAAGCTCCCTCGTGC
GCTCTCCTGTTCCGACCCTGCCGCTTACCGGATACCTGTCCGCCTTTCTCCCTTCGGGAAGCGTGGCGCT
TTCTCATAGCTCACGCTGTAGGTATCTCAGTTCGGTGTAGGTCGTTCGCTCCAAGCTGGGCTGTGTGCAC
GAACCCCCCGTTCAGCCCGACCGCTGCGCCTTATCCGGTAACTATCGTCTTGAGTCCAACCCGGTAAGAC
ACGACTTATCGCCACTGGCAGCAGCCACTGGTAACAGGATTAGCAGAGCGAGGTATGTAGGCGGTGCTAC
AGAGTTCTTGAAGTGGTGGCCTAACTACGGCTACACTAGAAGAACAGTATTTGGTATCTGCGCTCTGCTG
AAGCCAGTTACCTTCGGAAAAAGAGTTGGTAGCTCTTGATCCGGCAAACAAACCACCGCTGGTAGCGGTG
GTTTTTTTGTTTGCAAGCAGCAGATTACGCGCAGAAAAAAAGGATCTCAAGAAGATCCTTTGATCTTTTC
TACGGGGTCTGACGCTCAGTGGAACGAAAACTCACGTTAAGGGATTTTGGTCATGAGATTATCAAAAAGG
ATCTTCACCTAGATCCTTTTAAATTAAAAATGAAGTTTTAAATCAATCTAAAGTATATATGAGTAAACTT
GGTCTGACAGTTACCAATGCTTAATCAGTGAGGCACCTATCTCAGCGATCTGTCTATTTCGTTCATCCAT
AGTTGCCTGACTCCCCGTCGTGTAGATAACTACGATACGGGAGGGCTTACCATCTGGCCCCAGTGCTGCA
ATGATACCGCGAGACCCACGCTCACCGGCTCCAGATTTATCAGCAATAAACCAGCCAGCCGGAAGGGCCG
AGCGCAGAAGTGGTCCTGCAACTTTATCCGCCTCCATCCAGTCTATTAATTGTTGCCGGGAAGCTAGAGT
AAGTAGTTCGCCAGTTAATAGTTTGCGCAACGTTGTTGCCATTGCTACAGGCATCGTGGTGTCACGCTCG
TCGTTTGGTATGGCTTCATTCAGCTCCGGTTCCCAACGATCAAGGCGAGTTACATGATCCCCCATGTTGT
GCAAAAAAGCGGTTAGCTCCTTCGGTCCTCCGATCGTTGTCAGAAGTAAGTTGGCCGCAGTGTTATCACT
CATGGTTATGGCAGCACTGCATAATTCTCTTACTGTCATGCCATCCGTAAGATGCTTTTCTGTGACTGGT
GAGTACTCAACCAAGTCATTCTGAGAATAGTGTATGCGGCGACCGAGTTGCTCTTGCCCGGCGTCAATAC
GGGATAATACCGCGCCACATAGCAGAACTTTAAAAGTGCTCATCATTGGAAAACGTTCTTCGGGGCGAAA
ACTCTCAAGGATCTTACCGCTGTTGAGATCCAGTTCGATGTAACCCACTCGTGCACCCAACTGATCTTCA
GCATCTTTTACTTTCACCAGCGTTTCTGGGTGAGCAAAAACAGGAAGGCAAAATGCCGCAAAAAAGGGAA
TAAGGGCGACACGGAAATGTTGAATACTCATACTCTTCCTTTTTCAATATTATTGAAGCATTTATCAGGG
TTATTGTCTCATGAGCGGATACATATTTGAATGTATTTAGAAAAATAAACAAATAGGGGTTCCGCGCACA
TTTCCCCGAAAAGTGCCACCTGACGTC
Features (pLannotate 1.2.2; 22 found; start..end, strand, type, name):
     28..80      -  misc_feature   bom (fragment): basis of mobility region from pBR322
    235..614     +  enhancer       CMV enhancer: human cytomegalovirus immediate early enhancer
    615..818     +  promoter       CMV promoter: human cytomegalovirus (CMV) immediate early promoter
    820..839     +  promoter       PLtetO-1 promoter (fragment): modified phage lambda PL promoter with tet operator sites (Lutz and Bujard, 1997)
    841..860     +  promoter       PLtetO-1 promoter (fragment): modified phage lambda PL promoter with tet operator sites (Lutz and Bujard, 1997)
    868..901     +  promoter       TRE3GV promoter (fragment): 3rd-generation Tet-responsive promoter that can be activated by binding of Tet-On® 3G, optimized for retroviral and lentiviral vectors
   1050..2837    +  CDS            Rngtt: MCE1_MOUSE - Also known as Cap1a. Experimental evidence at protein level: Swiss-Prot protein existence level 1. Bifunctional mRNA-capping enzyme exhibiting RNA 5'- triphosphatase activity in the N-terminal part and mRNA guanylyltransferase activity in the C-terminal part. Catalyzes the first two steps of cap formation: by removing the gamma-phosphate from the 5'-triphosphate end of nascent mRNA to yield a diphosphate end, and by transferring the gmp moiety of GTP to the 5'-diphosphate terminus. From Mus musculus (Mouse).
   2872..3096    +  polyA_signal   bGH poly(A) signal: bovine growth hormone polyadenylation signal
   3100..3121    +  promoter       SV40 promoter (fragment): SV40 enhancer and early promoter
   3142..3570    +  rep_origin     f1 ori (sequence partly withheld): f1 bacteriophage origin of replication; arrow indicates direction of (+) strand synthesis
   3584..3913    +  promoter       SV40 promoter: SV40 enhancer and early promoter
   3961..4008    +  promoter       EM7 promoter: synthetic bacterial promoter&nbsp
   4027..4401    +  CDS            BleoR: antibiotic-binding protein; Sh ble from Streptoalloteichus hindustanus; confers resistance to bleomycin, phleomycin, and Zeocin™
   4411..4536    +  CDS            ble (fragment): BLE_KLEPN - Experimental evidence at protein level: Swiss-Prot protein existence level 1. Binding protein with a strong affinity to the bleomycin family of antibiotics. Binds to CL990; an antimitotic-antibiotic compound. From Klebsiella pneumoniae.
   4531..4652    +  polyA_signal   SV40 poly(A) signal: SV40 polyadenylation signal
   4725..4741    -  protein_bind   lac operator: The lac repressor binds to the lac operator to inhibit transcription in E. coli. This inhibition can be relieved by adding lactose or isopropyl-β-D-thiogalactopyranoside (IPTG). lac repressor encoded by lacI
   4749..4779    -  promoter       lac promoter: promoter for the E. coli lac operon
   4794..4815    -  protein_bind   CAP binding site: CAP binding activates transcription in the presence of cAMP. E. coli catabolite activator protein
   4828..4920    -  CDS            lacI (fragment): lac repressor; lacI; The lac repressor binds to the lac operator to inhibit transcription in E. coli. This inhibition can be relieved by adding lactose or isopropyl-β-D-thiogalactopyranoside (IPTG).
   5103..5691    -  rep_origin     ori: high-copy-number ColE1/pMB1/pBR322/pUC origin of replication
   5862..6722    -  CDS            AmpR: β-lactamase; bla; confers resistance to ampicillin, carbenicillin, and related antibiotics
   6723..6827    -  promoter       AmpR promoter: bla
