[The description below was written by a language model from this plasmid's Addgene catalogue record and pLannotate feature annotations shown in this document.]
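Description:
pcDNA4/TO-myc-mCE is a mammalian expression plasmid of about 6.9 kb, built on the pcDNA4/TO backbone and carrying the mouse mRNA capping enzyme (Rngtt, also called MCE1). The enzyme is fused to an N-terminal myc epitope supplied by the backbone. The plasmid is maintained in E. coli through a high-copy ColE1/pUC-type origin and an ampicillin resistance gene (β-lactamase), and an f1 origin is also present.

The capping enzyme coding sequence was inserted between KpnI and ApaI sites. It sits downstream of the human CMV immediate early enhancer and promoter and is followed by the bovine growth hormone polyadenylation signal. Directly after the CMV promoter the feature table detects short tet operator–like fragments. These fit the "TO" design, in which operator sites let a Tet repressor silence the promoter until tetracycline is added. In cells lacking the repressor, expression would be constitutive. The myc tag is not annotated as a separate feature, though there is unannotated sequence between the promoter region and the Rngtt reading frame. The encoded protein is bifunctional, with RNA 5'-triphosphatase activity in its N-terminal part and guanylyltransferase activity in its C-terminal part, which together catalyse the first two steps of cap formation.

The catalogue entry and the sequence disagree on the mammalian selection marker. The catalogue lists neomycin/G418, but the annotated sequence shows an SV40/EM7-driven Sh ble (BleoR) cassette with an SV40 poly(A) signal. That cassette confers Zeocin resistance, and no neomycin resistance gene is detected.

The plasmid is used to express epitope-tagged capping enzyme in mammalian cells. The associated work examined a cytoplasmic complex that restores caps onto 5'-monophosphate RNA.
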