Addgene plasmid #82470: pcDNA4/TO-myc-mCE
Purpose: Expression of myc epitope and murine mRNA Capping Enzyme in mammalian cells
Depositing lab: Daniel Schoenberg. Depositing organization: Ohio State University. Publication: Identification of a cytoplasmic complex that adds a cap onto 5'-monophosphate RNA. Otsuka Y, Kedersha NL, Schoenberg DR. Mol Cell Biol. 2009 Apr;29(8):2155-67. doi: 10.1128/MCB.01325-08. Epub 2009 Feb 17. PubMed 19223470.
Backbone
  Vector backbone: pcDNA4-T/O
  Backbone size w/o insert (bp): 5064
  Total vector size (bp): 6855
  Vector type: Mammalian Expression
  Selectable markers: Neomycin (select with G418)
Growth in bacteria
  Bacterial resistance: Ampicillin, 100 μg/mL
  Growth temperature: 37°C
  Growth strain: DH5alpha
  Copy number: High Copy
Gene/Insert
  Gene/Insert name: Capping Enzyme
  Species: M. musculus (mouse)
  Insert size (bp): 1700
  Entrez Gene: Rngtt (a.k.a. AU020997, HCE, MCE1)
  Promoter: CMV
  Tag / fusion protein: Myc (N terminal on backbone)
  Cloning method: Restriction Enzyme; 5′ cloning site Kpn1 (not destroyed); 3′ cloning site Apa1 (not destroyed)
  Sequencing primers: 5′ CMV primer
Terms and licenses: Academic/Nonprofit Terms; Industry Terms: Not Available to Industry
How to cite: pcDNA4/TO-myc-mCE was a gift from Daniel Schoenberg (Addgene plasmid # 82470 ; http://n2t.net/addgene:82470 ; RRID:Addgene_82470)
