>Addgene plasmid #82470 | pcDNA4/TO-myc-mCE | addgene partial sequence | sequence record 159332 | LNCX 5'-AGCTCGTTTAGTGAACCGTCAGATC-3'
GCTGTTTTGACCTCCATAGAAGACACCGGGACCGATCCAGCCTCCGGACTCTAGCGTTTAAACTTAAGCT
TGGTACCACCATGGCATCAATGCAGAAGCTGATCTCAGAGGAGGACCTGCTTATGGCCATGGAGGCCGCT
TACAACAAGATCCCGCCGCGGTGGCTGAACTGTCCGCGGCGCGGTCAGCCGGTGGCAGGAAGATTCTTAC
CTCTGAAGACGATGCTGGGGCCAAGATATGATAGTCAAGTTGCTGAAGAAAACCGGTTCCATCCCAGTAT
GCTCTCAAATTATCTAAAGAGCCTGAAGGTTAAAATGAGCTTGTTGGTGGATCTGACAAATACTTCAAGG
TTCTATGACAGAAATGACATAGAAAAAGAAGGAATCAAGTATATCAAACTTCAGTGTAAAGGACATGGCG
AATGCCCCACCACTGAGAATACTGAGACATTCATTCGCCTGTGTGAGAGGTTTAATGAAAGAAGCCCACC
TGAACTTATAGGTGTTCACTGCACCCATGGCTTCAACCGCACTGGTTTCCTTATATGTGCCTTTTTGGTG
GAAAAAATGGATTGGAGTATTGAAGCAGCAGTTGCTACATTTGCCCAAGCCAGACCACCAGGAATCTACA
AGGGTGATTATTTGAAGGAACTTTTTCGTCGCTATGGAGATATAGAAGAAGCACCACCACCACCTGTATT
GCCAGATTGGTGTTTTGAAGATGAGGATGAAGAAGATGAGGATGAAGATGGAAAAAAGGACTCAGAACCA
GGGTCAAGTGCATCCTTTAGTAAAAGGAGAAAAGAGCGGTTAAAACTGGGAGCTATTTTCTTGGAAGGCA
TAACTGTTAAAGGTGTAACTCAAGTAACAACTCAACCCAAGTTAGGAGAGGTGCAGCAGAAATGTCATCA
GTTCTGTGGCTGGGAAGGGTCTGGGTTCCCTGGAGC
