>Addgene plasmid #82470 | pcDNA4/TO-myc-mCE | addgene partial sequence | sequence record 159333 | BGH-rev 5'-TAGAAGGCACAGTCGAGG-3'
AGGTTGGCCGATGCAGTCTTTTGGGCGGTGGGGGCGGCATGAGCTCCGTGTCAGGGTCCAGGGGATACTT
CCGCTTCTGTCCCTGGGCGGCTGCTGCACATCTGTCAATGAATTCAAACAGCATCTCCTTGGTGACAGGG
TTCGAGATGCTATTGCACACAGCCATGGCTGTGTTGTAGGCATTTGGGAAACTTTTGTCTATCCTCTGTC
TCATGAAGACCCAGCTATTGTTCTCAAATTTGCATTCTATAATTTTGTTGTCATACTGTTTTAGTTCTTT
TGTCACCTTGATTTGTGCAAAGGGTCTTTCATAACCTCCAACATAGAGAAGGCCAACATTCTGTGGAAGC
AACCCTTCTCCTCCCATTCTTGTTATCTTAAGTCGAAAATCCACAGAGTTTAGACTGGGAGGTTTCCATT
TCAAAATGTCATCACATCGACCAGGCTTGTATTTTCCAATAGGCTGAAAAATAAGTCCATCCATTTCATG
GCTGACTTCTTTGGCAAAATTTCCTTCCAGAAGCTTTCTTGAAATATTGATGTCAAAAAATTGTTTAGGT
CTGACACTAAATGGTTCCTGTGTTTTGTCAATGAGTCCAGTCTTCATTTTTTCATGTCGTGGACTTATAA
TTTCACGTTCAATACACTGTAGACGAATATTAAAATCACAGTCTCCAACTGGTTGTGCATTGAACTTAAT
TATGTCATAGATCAAATATCTTGGGACGGCCTGTCCATTTACTTTGTCAATGATCATTTCCCCATCCAAA
AGAGTATTTGATAAATGCATGCGAAGATCTTTACGAAATGGAAATTCCAGATTTGAAACATGAAAAACGG
AATTATCTCTGTCAATCATAAAAACTTCATTTGTGCCATCAATCAACATCATGTAACGAGTGCCGTCTGC
TTTCCAGCTTACTTTATAAGGCTTCTGCTCTAAAAGTCTAATATTTTGCTTGTCCATGGAGACAGGCTGT
GCTCCAG
